Addgene plasmid #209538: CPY-ymsfGFP
Purpose: Expresses CYP tagged with ymsfGFP in S. cerevisiae
Depositing lab: Patrick Lajoie. Depositing organization: University of Western Ontario. Publication: TUDCA modulates drug bioavailability to regulate resistance to acute ER stress in Saccharomyces cerevisiae. Chadwick SR, Stack-Couture S, Berg MD, Gregorio SD, Lung B, Genereaux J, Moir RD, Brandl CJ, Willis IM, Snapp EL, Lajoie P. Mol Biol Cell. 2024 Dec 11:mbcE24040147. doi: 10.1091/mbc.E24-04-0147. PubMed 39661468.
Backbone
  Vector backbone: p415 GAL
  Vector type: Yeast Expression
  Selectable markers: LEU2
Growth in bacteria
  Bacterial resistance: Ampicillin, 100 μg/mL
  Growth temperature: 37°C
  Growth strain: DH5alpha
  Copy number: High Copy
Gene/Insert
  Gene/Insert name: CPY
  Species: S. cerevisiae (budding yeast)
  Tag / fusion protein: ymsfGFP
Terms and licenses: Academic/Nonprofit Terms; Industry Terms: Not Available to Industry
Depositor comments: Please visit https://doi.org/10.1101/2024.11.14.623614 for bioRxiv preprint.
How to cite: CPY-ymsfGFP was a gift from Patrick Lajoie (Addgene plasmid # 209538 ; http://n2t.net/addgene:209538 ; RRID:Addgene_209538)
