[The description below was written by a language model from this plasmid's Addgene catalogue record and pLannotate feature annotations shown in this document.]
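Description:
CPY-ymsfGFP is a yeast expression plasmid built on the p415 GAL backbone, a centromeric E. coli–S. cerevisiae shuttle vector. In yeast it is maintained through a CEN6/ARS element, which gives stable low-copy inheritance, and it is selected by leucine prototrophy through the LEU2 gene under its own promoter. In bacteria it replicates from a high-copy ColE1/pUC-type origin and is selected with ampicillin via the β-lactamase gene. An f1 phage origin, lac promoter/operator and lacZα remnants, and flanking T3 and T7 promoters are carried over from the parental cloning vector. Several short annotated fragments (rop, bom, lacI, NFS1 and another yeast ORF) appear to be backbone or LEU2-flanking remnants rather than functional parts.

The payload is the S. cerevisiae PRC1 open reading frame, which encodes the vacuolar protease carboxypeptidase Y (CPY; the catalogue purpose line writes it as "CYP"). It is followed almost immediately by a green fluorescent protein coding sequence, consistent with a C-terminal fusion. The catalogue names the tag ymsfGFP, whereas the automated annotation matched it to moxGFP, a related monomeric Aequorea-derived GFP variant. Expression is driven by the galactose-inducible, Gal4-regulated GAL1 promoter and terminated by the CYC1 terminator, so production of the fusion can be switched on by carbon source.

CPY travels through the ER and Golgi on its way to the vacuole, so a fluorescent CPY fusion can serve as a secretory-pathway cargo reporter. The associated publication concerns resistance to acute ER stress in budding yeast, but the record does not detail the specific experimental use.
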