Features (pLannotate 1.2.2; 23 found; start..end, strand, type, name):
     71..187     -  CDS            NFS1 (fragment): NFS1_YEAST - Also known as SPL1 From Saccharomyces cerevisiae (strain ATCC 204508 / S288c) (Baker's yeast).
    186..236     -  misc_feature   bom (fragment): basis of mobility region from pBR322
    338..373     -  CDS            rop (fragment): Rop protein, which maintains plasmids at low copy number; rop
    442..945     -  misc_feature   CEN/ARS: S. cerevisiae CEN6 centromere fused to an autonomously replicating sequence
    982..1086    +  promoter       AmpR promoter: bla
   1087..1947    +  CDS            AmpR: β-lactamase; bla; confers resistance to ampicillin, carbenicillin, and related antibiotics
   2118..2706    +  rep_origin     ori: high-copy-number ColE1/pMB1/pBR322/pUC origin of replication
   2889..2981    +  CDS            lacI (fragment): lac repressor; lacI; The lac repressor binds to the lac operator to inhibit transcription in E. coli. This inhibition can be relieved by adding lactose or isopropyl-β-D-thiogalactopyranoside (IPTG).
   2994..3015    +  protein_bind   CAP binding site: CAP binding activates transcription in the presence of cAMP. E. coli catabolite activator protein
   3030..3060    +  promoter       lac promoter: promoter for the E. coli lac operon
   3068..3084    +  protein_bind   lac operator: The lac repressor binds to the lac operator to inhibit transcription in E. coli. This inhibition can be relieved by adding lactose or isopropyl-β-D-thiogalactopyranoside (IPTG). lac repressor encoded by lacI
   3129..3147    +  promoter       T3 promoter: promoter for bacteriophage T3 RNA polymerase
   3171..3612    +  promoter       GAL1 promoter: S. cerevisiae GAL1; inducible promoter, regulated by Gal4
   3645..5240    +  CDS            PRC1: CBPY_YEAST - Experimental evidence at protein level: Swiss-Prot protein existence level 1. Involved in degradation of small peptides. Digests preferentially peptides containing an aliphatic or hydrophobic residue in P1' position, as well as methionine, leucine or phenylalanine in P1 position of ester substrate. From Saccharomyces cerevisiae (strain ATCC 204508 / S288c) (Baker's yeast).
   5244..5960    +  CDS            moxGFP: moxGFP is a basic (constitutively fluorescent) green fluorescent protein published in 2015, derived from Aequorea victoria. It is reported to be a rapidly-maturing monomer.
   5976..6223    +  terminator     CYC1 terminator: S. cerevisiae CYC1; transcription terminator for CYC1
   6242..6260    -  promoter       T7 promoter: promoter for bacteriophage T7 RNA polymerase
   6268..6423    +  CDS            lacZα (fragment): LacZα fragment of β-galactosidase; lacZ fragment
   6427..6855    +  rep_origin     f1 ori (sequence partly withheld): f1 bacteriophage origin of replication; arrow indicates direction of (+) strand synthesis
   6883..6935    -  misc_feature   bom (fragment): basis of mobility region from pBR322
   6966..7043    +  CDS            YO192_YEAST (fragment): Experimental evidence at protein level: Swiss-Prot protein existence level 1. From Saccharomyces cerevisiae (strain ATCC 204508 / S288c) (Baker's yeast).
   7183..7590    +  promoter       LEU2 promoter: S. cerevisiae LEU2
   7591..8685    +  CDS            LEU2: 3-isopropylmalate dehydrogenase, required for leucine biosynthesis; S. cerevisiae LEU2; yeast auxotrophic marker
>Addgene plasmid #209538 | CPY-ymsfGFP | addgene full sequence | sequence record 417211 | Addgene NGS Result
ATGATTCCTAATTTATATATTGGAGGATTTTCTCTAAAAAAAAAAAAATACAACAAATAAAAAACACTCA
ATGACCTGACCATTTGATGGAGTTTAAGTCAATACCTTCTTGAACCATTTCCCATAATGGTGAAAGTTCC
CTCAAGAATTTTACTCTGTCAGAAACGGCCTTAACGACGTAGTCGATATGGTGCACTCTCAGTACAATCT
GCTCTGATGCCGCATAGTTAAGCCAGCCCCGACACCCGCCAACACCCGCTGACGCGCCCTGACGGGCTTG
TCTGCTCCCGGCATCCGCTTACAGACAAGCTGTGACCGTCTCCGGGAGCTGCATGTGTCAGAGGTTTTCA
CCGTCATCACCGAAACGCGCGAGACGAAAGGGCCTCGTGATACGCCTATTTTTATAGGTTAATGTCATGA
TAATAATGGTTTCTTAGGACGGATCGCTTGCCTGTAACTTACACGCGCCTCGTATCTTTTAATGATGGAA
TAATTTGGGAATTTACTCTGTGTTTATTTATTTTTATGTTTTGTATTTGGATTTTAGAAAGTAAATAAAG
AAGGTAGAAGAGTTACGGAATGAAGAAAAAAAAATAAACAAAGGTTTAAAAAATTTCAACAAAAAGCGTA
CTTTACATATATATTTATTAGACAAGAAAAGCAGATTAAATAGATATACATTCGATTAACGATAAGTAAA
ATGTAAAATCACAGGATTTTCGTGTGTGGTCTTCTACACAGACAAGATGAAACAATTCGGCATTAATACC
TGAGAGCAGGAAGAGCAAGATAAAAGGTAGTATTTGTTGGCGATCCCCCTAGAGTCTTTTACATCTTCGG
AAAACAAAAACTATTTTTTCTTTAATTTCTTTTTTTACTTTCTATTTTTAATTTATATATTTATATTAAA
AAATTTAAATTATAATTATTTTTATAGCACGTGATGAAAAGGACCCAGGTGGCACTTTTCGGGGAAATGT
GCGCGGAACCCCTATTTGTTTATTTTTCTAAATACATTCAAATATGTATCCGCTCATGAGACAATAACCC
TGATAAATGCTTCAATAATATTGAAAAAGGAAGAGTATGAGTATTCAACATTTCCGTGTCGCCCTTATTC
CCTTTTTTGCGGCATTTTGCCTTCCTGTTTTTGCTCACCCAGAAACGCTGGTGAAAGTAAAAGATGCTGA
AGATCAGTTGGGTGCACGAGTGGGTTACATCGAACTGGATCTCAACAGCGGTAAGATCCTTGAGAGTTTT
CGCCCCGAAGAACGTTTTCCAATGATGAGCACTTTTAAAGTTCTGCTATGTGGCGCGGTATTATCCCGTA
TTGACGCCGGGCAAGAGCAACTCGGTCGCCGCATACACTATTCTCAGAATGACTTGGTTGAGTACTCACC
AGTCACAGAAAAGCATCTTACGGATGGCATGACAGTAAGAGAATTATGCAGTGCTGCCATAACCATGAGT
GATAACACTGCGGCCAACTTACTTCTGACAACGATCGGAGGACCGAAGGAGCTAACCGCTTTTTTGCACA
ACATGGGGGATCATGTAACTCGCCTTGATCGTTGGGAACCGGAGCTGAATGAAGCCATACCAAACGACGA
GCGTGACACCACGATGCCTGTAGCAATGGCAACAACGTTGCGCAAACTATTAACTGGCGAACTACTTACT
CTAGCTTCCCGGCAACAATTAATAGACTGGATGGAGGCGGATAAAGTTGCAGGACCACTTCTGCGCTCGG
CCCTTCCGGCTGGCTGGTTTATTGCTGATAAATCTGGAGCCGGTGAGCGTGGGTCTCGCGGTATCATTGC
AGCACTGGGGCCAGATGGTAAGCCCTCCCGTATCGTAGTTATCTACACGACGGGGAGTCAGGCAACTATG
GATGAACGAAATAGACAGATCGCTGAGATAGGTGCCTCACTGATTAAGCATTGGTAACTGTCAGACCAAG
TTTACTCATATATACTTTAGATTGATTTAAAACTTCATTTTTAATTTAAAAGGATCTAGGTGAAGATCCT
TTTTGATAATCTCATGACCAAAATCCCTTAACGTGAGTTTTCGTTCCACTGAGCGTCAGACCCCGTAGAA
AAGATCAAAGGATCTTCTTGAGATCCTTTTTTTCTGCGCGTAATCTGCTGCTTGCAAACAAAAAAACCAC
CGCTACCAGCGGTGGTTTGTTTGCCGGATCAAGAGCTACCAACTCTTTTTCCGAAGGTAACTGGCTTCAG
CAGAGCGCAGATACCAAATACTGTTCTTCTAGTGTAGCCGTAGTTAGGCCACCACTTCAAGAACTCTGTA
GCACCGCCTACATACCTCGCTCTGCTAATCCTGTTACCAGTGGCTGCTGCCAGTGGCGATAAGTCGTGTC
TTACCGGGTTGGACTCAAGACGATAGTTACCGGATAAGGCGCAGCGGTCGGGCTGAACGGGGGGTTCGTG
CACACAGCCCAGCTTGGAGCGAACGACCTACACCGAACTGAGATACCTACAGCGTGAGCTATGAGAAAGC
GCCACGCTTCCCGAAGGGAGAAAGGCGGACAGGTATCCGGTAAGCGGCAGGGTCGGAACAGGAGAGCGCA
CGAGGGAGCTTCCAGGGGGAAACGCCTGGTATCTTTATAGTCCTGTCGGGTTTCGCCACCTCTGACTTGA
GCGTCGATTTTTGTGATGCTCGTCAGGGGGGCGGAGCCTATGGAAAAACGCCAGCAACGCGGCCTTTTTA
CGGTTCCTGGCCTTTTGCTGGCCTTTTGCTCACATGTTCTTTCCTGCGTTATCCCCTGATTCTGTGGATA
ACCGTATTACCGCCTTTGAGTGAGCTGATACCGCTCGCCGCAGCCGAACGACCGAGCGCAGCGAGTCAGT
GAGCGAGGAAGCGGAAGAGCGCCCAATACGCAAACCGCCTCTCCCCGCGCGTTGGCCGATTCATTAATGC
AGCTGGCACGACAGGTTTCCCGACTGGAAAGCGGGCAGTGAGCGCAACGCAATTAATGTGAGTTAGCTCA
CTCATTAGGCACCCCAGGCTTTACACTTTATGCTTCCGGCTCGTATGTTGTGTGGAATTGTGAGCGGATA
ACAATTTCACACAGGAAACAGCTATGACCATGATTACGCCAAGCGCGCAATTAACCCTCACTAAAGGGAA
CAAAAGCTGGAGCTCTAGTACGGATTAGAAGCCGCCGAGCGGGTGACAGCCCTCCGAAGGAAGACTCTCC
TCCGTGCGTCCTCGTCTTCACCGGTCGCGTTCCTGAAACGCAGATGTGCCTCGCGCCGCACTGCTCCGAA
CAATAAAGATTCTACAATACTAGCTTTTATGGTTATGAAGAGGAAAAATTGGCAGTAACCTGGCCCCACA
AACCTTCAAATGAACGAATCAAATTAACAACCATAGGATGATAATGCGATTAGTTTTTTAGCCTTATTTC
TGGGGTAATTAATCAGCGAAGCGATGATTTTTGATCTATTAACAGATATATAAATGCAAAAACTGCATAA
CCACTTTAACTAATACTTTCAACATTTTCGGTTTGTATTACTTCTTATTCAAATGTAATAAAAGTATCAA
CAAAAAATTGTTAATATACCTCTATACTTTAACGTCAAGGAGAAAAAACCCCGGATTCTAGAACTAGTCT
AAAAATGAAAGCATTCACCAGTTTACTATGTGGACTAGGCCTGTCCACTACACTCGCTAAGGCCATCTCA
TTGCAAAGACCGTTGGGTCTAGATAAGGACGTTTTGCTGCAAGCTGCGGAAAAATTTGGTTTGGACCTCG
ACCTGGATCATCTCTTGAAGGAGTTGGACTCCAATGTATTGGACGCTTGGGCCCAAATAGAGCATTTGTA
CCCAAACCAGGTTATGAGCCTTGAAACTTCCACTAAGCCAAAATTCCCTGAAGCAATCAAAACGAAGAAA
GACTGGGACTTTGTGGTCAAGAATGACGCAATTGAAAACTATCAGCTTCGTGTCAACAAGATTAAGGACC
CTAAAATCCTGGGCATTGACCCAAATGTCACACAGTACACGGGTTACTTGGATGTGGAAGACGAGGACAA
GCATTTCTTCTTTTGGACTTTTGAAAGTAGAAACGATCCTGCAAAGGATCCGGTCATCCTTTGGTTGAAC
GGGGGTCCAGGTTGTTCTTCACTAACCGGGCTGTTCTTTGAATTAGGACCCTCATCCATTGGACCTGATT
TGAAACCCATCGGGAACCCTTACTCTTGGAACAGCAATGCCACCGTGATCTTCCTTGACCAGCCTGTCAA
CGTTGGGTTCTCGTATTCCGGGTCCTCAGGTGTTTCCAACACTGTCGCCGCTGGTAAGGATGTCTATAAC
TTCTTGGAGTTGTTCTTCGATCAGTTCCCTGAATACGTCAACAAGGGCCAAGATTTCCACATCGCTGGGG
AATCCTACGCCGGCCATTACATCCCTGTTTTTGCCTCTGAAATTTTGTCTCACAAGGACAGAAACTTCAA
CTTAACCTCCGTCTTGATCGGAAATGGCCTCACTGACCCATTGACTCAGTATAACTATTACGAACCAATG
GCCTGTGGTGAAGGTGGCGAACCATCTGTTTTGCCCTCGGAGGAATGCTCTGCTATGGAAGACTCTTTGG
AACGTTGTTTGGGCTTGATCGAGTCGTGCTATGACTCGCAATCCGTCTGGTCCTGTGTTCCAGCTACCAT
TTATTGTAATAACGCCCAATTGGCTCCTTACCAACGTACCGGCAGAAACGTTTACGATATCAGGAAGGAT
TGTGAAGGTGGCAATTTGTGCTACCCAACGTTACAAGATATCGACGACTACTTAAACCAGGACTACGTCA
AAGAAGCTGTCGGTGCGGAGGTTGACCACTACGAATCCTGTAACTTCGATATCAACAGAAATTTCCTGTT
TGCGGGTGATTGGATGAAGCCTTACCACACCGCCGTAACAGATCTTTTGAATCAAGACCTACCCATTCTG
GTATATGCAGGCGATAAAGATTTCATCTGTAACTGGTTGGGTAATAAGGCGTGGACGGATGTCTTGCCAT
GGAAGTACGACGAAGAATTTGCAAGCCAAAAAGTACGTAACTGGACTGCTTCTATCACCGACGAGGTCGC
TGGTGAAGTCAAATCCTACAAGCACTTCACCTATTTGAGAGTCTTCAATGGTGGCCACATGGTTCCATTT
GACGTCCCTGAAAACGCCTTAAGTATGGTTAACGAATGGATCCACGGTGGTTTCTCCTTAAAGCTTGTAT
CCAAAGGTGAAGAATTCTTTACTGGTGTTGTTCCTATTTTAGTTGAATTAGACGGTGACGTTAATGGTCA
TAAGTTTAGTGTTAGAGGTGAAGGTGAAGGTGACGCAACTAACGGTAAATTGACATTGAAGTTTATTTGT
ACTACTGGTAAATTGCCAGTTCCATGGCCAACCTTGGTTACCACTTTAACTTATGGTGTTCAATGCTTCT
CAAGATACCCTGATCATATGAAAAGACACGACTTTTTCAAGAGTGCCATGCCAGAAGGTTACGTACAAGA
AAGAACTATATCTTTTAAAGATGACGGTACATACAAGACCAGAGCTGAAGTAAAATTCGAAGGTGACACA
TTGGTCAACAGAATCGAATTGAAGGGTATCGATTTCAAGGAAGACGGTAACATCTTGGGTCATAAATTAG
AATACAATTTCAACTCACACAATGTTTACATCACTGCTGATAAGCAAAAGAATGGTATCAAAGCAAACTT
CAAGATCAGACATAACGTTGAAGATGGTTCCGTACAATTAGCTGACCACTATCAACAAAATACACCTATT
GGTGACGGTCCTGTTTTGTTACCAGACAACCATTACTTGTCTACCCAATCAAAATTGTCCAAAGATCCAA
ACGAAAAGAGAGACCATATGGTCTTGTTGGAATTTGTCACTGCCGCTGGTATCACTCACGGTATGGATGA
ATTGTATAAGTAGGTCGACCTCGAGTCATGTAATTAGTTATGTCACGCTTACATTCACGCCCTCCCCCCA
CATCCGCTCTAACCGAAAAGGAAGGAGTTAGACAACCTGAAGTCTAGGTCCCTATTTATTTTTTTATAGT
TATGTTAGTATTAAGAACGTTATTTATATTTCAAATTTTTCTTTTTTTTCTGTACAGACGCGTGTACGCA
TGTAACATTATACTGAAAACCTTGCTTGAGAAGGTTTTGGGACGCTCGAAGGCTTTAATTTGCGGCCGGT
ACCCAATTCGCCCTATAGTGAGTCGTATTACGCGCGCTCACTGGCCGTCGTTTTACAACGTCGTGACTGG
GAAAACCCTGGCGTTACCCAACTTAATCGCCTTGCAGCACATCCCCCTTTCGCCAGCTGGCGTAATAGCG
AAGAGGCCCGCACCGATCGCCCTTCCCAACAGTTGCGCAGCCTGAATGGCGAATGG
[124 nt withheld, positions 6427-6550]
C
[91 nt withheld, positions 6552-6642]
A
[49 nt withheld, positions 6644-6692]
CCTTTGACGTTGGAGTCCACGTTCTTT
[37 nt withheld, positions 6720-6756]
ACCCTATCTCGGTCTATTCTTTTGATTTATAAGGGATTTTGCCGATTTCGGCCTATTGGTTAAAAAATGA
GCTGATTTAACAAAAATTTAACGCGAATTTTAACAAAATATTAACGCTTACAATTTCCTGATGCGGTATT
TTCTCCTTACGCATCTGTGCGGTATTTCACACCGCATATCGACCGGTCGAGGAGAACTTCTAGTATATCT
ACATACCTAATATTATTGCCTTATTAAAAATGGAATCCCAACAATTACATCAAAATCCACATTCTCTTCA
AAATCAATTGTCCTGTACTTCCTTGTTCATGTGTGTTCAAAAACGTTATATTTATAGGATAATTATACTC
TATTTCTCAACAAGTAATTGGTTGTTTGGCCGAGCGGTCTAAGGCGCCTGATTCAAGAAATATCTTGACC
GCAGTTAACTGTGGGAATACTCAGGTATCGTAAGATGCAAGAGTTCGAATCTCTTAGCAACCATTATTTT
TTTCCTCAACATAACGAGAACACACAGGGGCGCTATCGCACAGAATCAAATTCGATGACTGGAAATTTTT
TGTTAATTTCAGAGGTCGCCTGACGCATATACCTTTTTCAACTGAAAAATTGGGAGAAAAAGGAAAGGTG
AGAGCGCCGGAACCGGCTTTTCATATAGAATAGAGAAGCGTTCATGACTAAATGCTTGCATCACAATACT
TGAAGTTGACAATATTATTTAAGGACCTATTGTTTTTTCCAATAGGTGGTTAGCAATCGTCTTACTTTCT
AACTTTTCTTACCTTTTACATTTCAGCAATATATATATATATATTTCAAGGATATACCATTCTAATGTCT
GCCCCTAAGAAGATCGTCGTTTTGCCAGGTGACCACGTTGGTCAAGAAATCACAGCCGAAGCCATTAAGG
TTCTTAAAGCTATTTCTGATGTTCGTTCCAATGTCAAGTTCGATTTCGAAAATCATTTAATTGGTGGTGC
TGCTATCGATGCTACAGGTGTTCCACTTCCAGATGAGGCGCTGGAAGCCTCCAAGAAGGCTGATGCCGTT
TTGTTAGGTGCTGTGGGTGGTCCTAAATGGGGTACCGGTAGTGTTAGACCTGAACAAGGTTTACTAAAAA
TCCGTAAAGAACTTCAATTGTACGCCAACTTAAGACCATGTAACTTTGCATCCGACTCTCTTTTAGACTT
ATCTCCAATCAAGCCACAATTTGCTAAAGGTACTGACTTCGTTGTTGTCAGAGAATTAGTGGGAGGTATT
TACTTTGGTAAGAGAAAGGAAGACGATGGTGATGGTGTCGCTTGGGATAGTGAACAATACACCGTTCCAG
AAGTGCAAAGAATCACAAGAATGGCCGCTTTCATGGCCCTACAACATGAGCCACCATTGCCTATTTGGTC
CTTGGATAAAGCTAATGTTTTGGCCTCTTCAAGATTATGGAGAAAAACTGTGGAGGAAACCATCAAGAAC
GAATTCCCTACATTGAAGGTTCAACATCAATTGATTGATTCTGCCGCCATGATCCTAGTTAAGAACCCAA
CCCACCTAAATGGTATTATAATCACCAGCAACATGTTTGGTGATATCATCTCCGATGAAGCCTCCGTTAT
CCCAGGTTCCTTGGGTTTGTTGCCATCTGCGTCCTTGGCCTCTTTGCCAGACAAGAACACCGCATTTGGT
TTGTACGAACCATGCCACGGTTCTGCTCCAGATTTGCCAAAGAATAAGGTCAACCCTATCGCCACTATCT
TGTCTGCTGCAATGATGTTGAAATTGTCATTGAACTTGCCTGAAGAAGGTAAGGCCATTGAAGATGCAGT
TAAAAAGGTTTTGGATGCAGGTATCAGAACTGGTGATTTAGGTGGTTCCAACAGTACCACCGAAGTCGGT
GATGCTGTCGCCGAAGAAGTTAAGAAAATCCTTGCTTAAAAAGATTCTCTTTTTTTATGATATTTGTACA
TAAACTTTATAAATGAAATTCATAATAGAAACGACACGAAATTACAAAATGGAATATGTTCATAGGGTAG
ACGAAACTATATACGCAATCTACATACATTTATCAAGAAGGAGAAAAAGGAGGATGTAAAGGAATACAGG
TAAGCAAATTGATACTAATGGCTCAACGTGATAAGGAAAAAGAATTGCACTTTAACATTAATATTGACAA
GGAGGAGGGCACCACACAAAAAGTTAGGTGTAACAGAAAATCATGAAACT
